>Addgene plasmid #15609 | Tg-hM72(110,29)-LacZpA | addgene partial sequence | sequence record 21943 | 15609 with M13F
TATAGGGCGAATTGGAGCTCCACCGCGGTGGCGGCCGCTCTAGATTAATTAATCTGATATCGAGGGATCT
CCATAAGAGAAGAGGGACAGCTATGACTGGGAGTAGTCAGGAGAGGAGGAAAAATCTGGCTAGTAAAACA
TGTAAGGAAAATTTTAGGGATGTTAAAGAAAAAAATAACACAAAACAAAATATAAAAAAAATCTAACCTC
AAGTCAAGGCTTTTCTATGGAATAAGGAATGGACAGCAGGGGGCTGTTTCATATACTGATGACCTCTTTA
TAGCCAACCTTTGTTCATGGCAGCCAGCATATGGGCATATGTTGCCAAACTCTAAACCAAATACTCATTC
TGATGTTTTAAATGATTTGCCCTCCCATATGTCCTTCCGAGTGAGAGACACAAAAAATTCCAACACACTA
TTGCAATGAAAATAAATTTCCTTTATTAGCCAGAAGTCAGATGCTCAAGGGGCTTCATGATGTCCCCATA
ATTTTTGGCAGAGGGAAAAAGATCTCAGTGGTATTTGTGAGCCAGGGCATTGGCCACACCAGCCACCACC
TTCTGATAGGCAGCCTGCACCTGAGGAGTGTCTAGAACTAGTGGATCCCCCCTGCCCGGTTATTATTATT
TTTGACACCAGACCAACTGGTAATGGTAGCGACCGGCGCTCAGCTGGAATTCCGCCGAT
