>Addgene plasmid #15609 | Tg-hM72(110,29)-LacZpA | addgene partial sequence | sequence record 21944 | 15609 with M13R
CCCTCACTAAAGGGAACAAAGCTGGGTACCGGGCCCCCCCTCGAGTTAATTAAGAATTCGATATCCAGTG
TAAAGCAAGGCTCTAATTGCTCTGTTAGTGAGAACCCCAGCCTCTCAAGTGATTATAGCCCAGGAAATAT
TGTGCCCACATATTCGTAAACACAATCCCAAGCCCCCAGTCTTAGTGATCCATTTTTTAATGAAGCCACC
ATGGCTGAGCCCCGCCAGGAGTTCGACGTGATGGAAGATCATGCTCAGGGGGACTACACCCTGCAAGACC
AGGAGGGTGACATGGACCCCGGCCTGAAAGAGTCTCCCCTGCAGACCCCGGCCGATGATGGATCTGAGGA
ACCAGGCTCTGAAACCTCTGATGCTAAGAGCACTCCGACGGCGGAAGATGCGACAGCACCCTTAGTGGAT
GAGGGAGCCCCCGGTGAGCAGGCGGCCGCTCAGGCCCCCGCGGAGATCCCAGAAGGAACCGCAGCTGAAG
AAGCAGGCATTGGCGACACGTCCAACCTGGAAGACCAAGCTGCCGGACACGTGACCCAAGCTCGCATGGT
CAGTAAAGGCAAAGATGGGACTGGACCCGATGACAAAAAAACCAAGGGGGCGGATGGTAAGCCTGGAACG
AAGATTGCCACACCCCGGGGAGCAGCCCCTCCAGGCCAGAAAGGCCAGGGCCACGCCACCCGGATTCCAG
CA
