[The description below was written by a language model from this plasmid's Addgene catalogue record.]
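Description:
Tg-hM72(110,29)-LacZpA is a transgene-carrying plasmid built on the pBS (pBluescript-type) cloning backbone, a high-copy bacterial vector of about 3 kb that is propagated in E. coli under ampicillin selection. The insert, roughly 4.85 kb, is recorded as flanked by PacI sites on both sides, although the record does not confirm that these sites remain intact. If they do, this arrangement would allow the whole transgene to be released from the bacterial backbone as a single fragment. M13 forward and reverse primer sites in the backbone flank the insert for sequencing.

The insert is annotated as human in origin and linked to the odorant receptor gene OR8A1, which the construct name designates as the human counterpart of M72 (hM72). The name also indicates a LacZ reporter followed by a polyadenylation signal, so β-galactosidase would presumably mark cells that activate the transgene. The "(110,29)" in the name probably specifies the extent of the OR8A1 sequences included, but the record does not define these numbers. It also provides no feature table, so the exact promoter region, the presence or absence of receptor coding sequence, and how LacZ is linked to it are not stated.

The associated study examined how homeodomain binding motifs affect the probability of odorant receptor gene choice in transgenic mice. This suggests the construct serves as a minimal odorant receptor transgene for generating mouse lines in which LacZ staining reports how many olfactory sensory neurons choose to express it. No mammalian selection marker or viral element is recorded.
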