Addgene plasmid #15609: Tg-hM72(110,29)-LacZpA
Depositing lab: Peter Mombaerts. Depositing organization: Rockefeller University. Publication: Homeodomain binding motifs modulate the probability of odorant receptor gene choice in transgenic mice. Vassalli A, Feinstein P, Mombaerts P. Mol Cell Neurosci. 2011 Feb;46(2):381-96. Epub 2010 Nov 26. 10.1016/j.mcn.2010.11.001 PubMed 21111823.
Backbone
  Vector backbone: pBS
  Backbone size w/o insert (bp): 3000
  Vector type: high copy number
Growth in bacteria
  Bacterial resistance: Ampicillin, 100 μg/mL
  Growth temperature: 37°C
  Growth strain: DH5alpha
  Copy number: High Copy
Gene/Insert
  Gene/Insert name: Tg-hM72(110,29)-LacZpA
  Species: H. sapiens (human)
  Insert size (bp): 4850
  Entrez Gene: OR8A1 (a.k.a. OR11-318, OST025)
  Cloning method: Restriction Enzyme; 5′ cloning site pacI (unknown if destroyed); 3′ cloning site pacI (unknown if destroyed)
  Sequencing primers: 5′ m13; 3′ reverse
Terms and licenses: Academic/Nonprofit Terms; Industry Terms: Not Available to Industry
How to cite: Tg-hM72(110,29)-LacZpA was a gift from Peter Mombaerts (Addgene plasmid # 15609 ; http://n2t.net/addgene:15609 ; RRID:Addgene_15609)
